>Addgene plasmid #49061 | pcDNA3.1 Flag YFP hNKCC1 N-terminus T,S mutations (NT51) | depositor full sequence | sequence record 72183 | NT51
GCTAGCCCGGGCACGGCCGCCACCATGGGAGACTACAAAGACCATGACGGTGATTATAAAGATCACGACA
TCGACTACAAGGATGACGATGACAAGGGTGACCCTACCGTCAGCAAGGGCGAGGAGCTGTTCACCGGGGT
GGTGCCCATCCTGGTCGAGCTGGACGGCGACGTAAACGGCCACAAGTTCAGCGTGTCCGGCGAGGGCGAG
GGCGATGCCACCTACGGCAAGCTGACCCTGAAGTTCATCTGCACCACCGGCAAGCTGCCCGTGCCCTGGC
CCACCCTCGTGACCACCTTCGGCTACGGCCTGATGTGCTTCGCCCGCTACCCCGACCACATGAAGCAGCA
CGACTTCTTCAAGTCCGCCATGCCCGAAGGCTACGTCCAGGAGCGCACCATCTTCTTCAAGGACGACGGC
AACTACAAGACCCGCGCCGAGGTGAAGTTCGAGGGCGACACCCTGGTGAACCGCATCGAGCTGAAGGGCA
TCGACTTCAAGGAGGACGGCAACATCCTAGGGCACAAGCTGGAGTACAACTACAACAGCCACAACGTTTA
TATCATGGCCGACAAGCAGAAGAACGGCATCAAGGTGAACTTCAAGATCCGCCACAACATCGAGGACGGC
AGCGTGCAGCTCGCCGACCACTACCAGCAGAACACCCCCATCGGCGACGGCCCCGTGCTGCTGCCCGACA
ACCACTACCTGAGCTACCAGTCCAAACTGAGCAAAGACCCCAACGAGAAGCGCGATCACATGGTCCTGCT
GGAGTTCGTGACCGCCGCCGGGATCACTCTCGGCATGGACGAGCTCTACAAGGGTGACCTGGAGCCGAGG
CCCACGGCTCCTAGCTCCGGCGCGCCAGGCCTCGCCGGAGTCGGCGAAACGCCGAGCGCCGCTGCGCTGG
CCGCAGCCAGGGTGGAACTGCCCGGAACCGCTGTGCCCTCGGTGCCGGAGGATGCTGCGCCCGCGAGCCG
GGACGGGGGCGGGGTCCGCGATGAGGGACCAGCCGCCGCCGGTGACGGCCTGGGCAGACCCTTGGGGCCT
ACCCCGAGCCAGAGCCGTTTCCAGGTGGACCTCGTTTCCGAGAACGCAGGGCGGGCTGCTGCTGCGGCGG
CGGCGGCTGCTGCGGCCGCCGCCGCTGCTGGTGCCGGGGCGGGGGCCAAGCAGACTCCTGCCGACGGGGA
AGCCAGCGGCGAGAGCGAGCCAGCTAAAGGCAGCGAGGAAGCCAAAGGCCGCTTCCGCGTTAACTTCGTA
GATCCTGCTGCCAGCAATTCCGCAGAAGATCAGCTGTCAGATGCCGCCGGGGTCGGAGTCGATGGACCCA
ACGTGCAGTTCCAGAACGGCGGGGACGCTGTACTGAGCGAGGGCCGTAGCCTCCATTCCGGTGGCGGCGG
CGGCGAGGGCCACCACCAGCACTACTATTATGATGCTCACGCTAACCAGTACTATCTGCGCGCTTTCGGC
CACAACGCTATGGACGCGGTACCCAGGATCGACCACTACCGGCACGCTGCCGCGCAGCTCGGCGAGAAGC
TGCTCCGGCCTAATCTGGCCGAGCTGCATGACGAGCTGGAAAAGGAACCTTTTGAGGATGGCTTTGCAAA
TGGGGAAGAATCTGCTCCACAGCGTGATGCTGTGGTCGAGTACCGTGCCGAAAGTAAAGGAGTCGTGAAG
TTTGGCTGGATCAAGGGTGTGCTAGTACGTTGTATGTTAAACATTTGGGGTGTGATGCTTTTCATTCGTC
TCTCATGGATTGTGGGACAAGCTGGAATTGGTCTATCAGTCCTTGTAATAATGATGGCTACTGTTGTGAC
AACTATCACAGGATTGTCCACTAGCGCCATCGCAACTAATGGATTTGTAAGGGGAGGCGGCGCATATTAT
TTAATATCTAGAAGTCTAGGGCCTGAATTTGGTGGTGCCATTGGTCTAATCTTCGCCTTTGCCAACGCTG
TTGCTGTTGCTATGTATGTGGTTGGATTTGCAGAAACCGTGGTGGAGTTGCTGAAAGAACATTCCATTCT
TATGATAGATGAAATCAATGACATCCGGATTATTGGAGCCATTACAGTCGTGATTCTTTTAGGTATCTCA
GTAGCCGGTATGGAGTGGGAAGCAAAAGCTCAGATTGTTCTTTTGGTGATCCTACTTCTTGCTATTGGTG
ATTTCGTCATAGGAACATTTATCCCACTCGAGAGCAAGAAGCCAAAAGGGTTTTTTGGCTATAAATCTGA
AATCTTTAATGAGAACTTTGGCCCCGATTTTCGAGAAGAAGAAACTTTCTTTTCTGTATTTGCCATCTTT
TTTCCTGCTGCAACTGGAATTCTGGCTGGCGCAAATATCTCAGGTGATCTTGCAGATCCTCAGTCAGCCA
TACCCAAAGGAACACTCCTAGCCATTTTAATTACTACATTGGTTTATGTAGGAATTGCCGTGTCTGTAGG
TTCTTGTGTCGTACGCGATGCCACTGGTAATGTTAATGACACTATCGTAACAGAGCTAACAAACTGTACT
AGCGCAGCCTGCAAATTAAACTTTGATTTTTCATCTTGTGAATCCAGTCCTTGTAGCTACGGCCTAATGA
ACAACTTTCAGGTAATGAGTATGGTGTCAGGATTTACACCACTAATTTCCGCGGGCATATTCTCTGCCAC
TCTTTCTAGCGCATTAGCATCCCTAGTGAGTGCTCCCAAGATATTTCAGGCCCTATGTAAAGACAACATC
TACCCCGCTTTCCAGATGTTTGCTAAAGGTTATGGGAAAAATAATGAGCCATTACGTGGCTACATCTTAA
CATTCTTAATTGCACTTGGATTCATCTTAATTGCCGAACTGAATGTTATTGCACCAATTATCTCAAACTT
CTTCCTTGCCAGCTATGCCCTCATCAATTTTTCAGTATTCCATGCTTCACTGGCAAAAAGCCCAGGATGG
CGACCGGCATTTAAATACTACAATATGTGGATCTCACTTCTTGGAGCAATTCTTTGTTGCATAGTAATGT
TCGTCATTAACTGGTGGGCTGCTTTGCTAACCTACGTGATAGTCCTTGGGCTGTATATTTATGTTACCTA
CAAAAAACCCGATGTGAATTGGGGATCCTCTACACAAGCCCTGACTTACCTCAATGCCCTGCAACATAGT
ATTAGGCTTTCTGGCGTGGAGGACCATGTGAAAAACTTTAGGCCACAGTGTCTTGTTATGACAGGAGCGC
CAAACTCACGGCCGGCCTTACTTCATCTTGTTCACGATTTCACAAAAAATGTTGGTTTGATGATCTGTGG
ACACGTACACATGGGACCACGCAGACAAGCCATGAAAGAAATGTCCATCGACCAAGCCAAATATCAGCGC
TGGCTTATTAAGAACAAAATGAAGGCTTTTTATGCACCAGTACATGCAGATGACCTCAGAGAAGGGGCCC
AATACTTGATGCAGGCTGCTGGCCTGGGCCGTATGAAGCCAAACACACTAGTCCTTGGATTTAAGAAAGA
TTGGTTGCAAGCAGATATGAGGGATGTGGATATGTACATAAACTTATTTCACGATGCTTTTGACATACAA
TATGGCGTAGTGGTTATTCGCCTAAAAGAAGGTCTGGATATTAGTCACCTGCAGGGACAAGAAGAATTAT
TGTCATCACAAGAGAAATCTCCTGGCACCAAGGATGTCGTAGTAAGTGTGGAATATAGTAAAAAGTCCGA
TTTAGATACTTCGAAACCCCTCAGTGAAAAACCAATTACCCATAAAGTCGAGGAAGAAGATGGCAAGACT
GCAACTCAACCACTGTTGAAAAAAGAATCCAAAGGCCCTATTGTGCCTTTGAATGTAGCTGACCAAAAGC
TTCTTGAAGCTAGTACACAGTTTCAGAAAAAACAAGGAAAGAATACTATTGATGTCTGGTGGCTTTTTGA
TGACGGAGGTCTGACCTTATTGATACCTTACCTTCTGACGACCAAGAAAAAATGGAAAGACTGTAAGATC
AGAGTATTCATTGGTGGAAAGATAAACAGAATAGACCATGACCGGAGAGCGATGGCTACTTTACTGAGCA
AGTTCAGAATCGATTTTTCTGACATCATGGTTCTAGGAGACATCAATACCAAACCAAAGAAAGAAAACAT
TATAGCTTTCGAGGAAATCATTGAGCCATACAGACTTCACGAAGATGATAAAGAGCAAGATATCGCAGAT
AAAATGAAAGAAGATGAACCCTGGCGAATAACAGATAATGAATTGGAGCTGTATAAGACCAAGACATACC
GGCAGATCAGGTTAAATGAGTTATTAAAGGAACATTCAAGCACAGCTAACATTATTGTGATGAGTTTACC
GGTCGCACGAAAGGGTGCCGTTTCTAGTGCTCTCTACATGGCATGGTTAGAAGCACTATCTAAGGATCTA
CCACCAATCCTACTAGTTCGTGGGAATCATCAGAGTGTCCTTACCTTCTATTCATAATTAATTAAGTTTA
AACCCGCTGATCAGCCTCGACTGTGCCTTCTAGTTGCCAGCCATCTGTTGTTTGCCCCTCCCCCGTGCCT
TCCTTGACCCTGGAAGGTGCCACTCCCACTGTCCTTTCCTAATAAAATGAGGAAATTGCATCGCATTGTC
TGAGTAGGTGTCATTCTATTCTGGGGGGTGGGGTGGGGCAGGACAGCAAGGGGGAGGATTGGGAAGACAA
TAGCAGGCATGCTGGGGATGCGGTGGGCTCTATGGCTTCTGAGGCGGAAAGAACCAGCTGGGGCTCTAGG
GGGTATCCCC
[124 nt withheld, positions 4771-4894]
C
[91 nt withheld, positions 4896-4986]
A
[49 nt withheld, positions 4988-5036]
CCTTTGACGTTGGAGTCCACGTTCTTT
[37 nt withheld, positions 5064-5100]
ACCCTATCTCGGTCTATTCTTTTGATTTATAAGGGATTTTGCCGATTTCGGCCTATTGGTTAAAAAATGA
GCTGATTTAACAAAAATTTAACGCGAATTAATTCTGTGGAATGTGTGTCAGTTAGGGTGTGGAAAGTCCC
CAGGCTCCCCAGCAGGCAGAAGTATGCAAAGCATGCATCTCAATTAGTCAGCAACCAGGTGTGGAAAGTC
CCCAGGCTCCCCAGCAGGCAGAAGTATGCAAAGCATGCATCTCAATTAGTCAGCAACCATAGTCCCGCCC
CTAACTCCGCCCATCCCGCCCCTAACTCCGCCCAGTTCCGCCCATTCTCCGCCCCATGGCTGACTAATTT
TTTTTATTTATGCAGAGGCCGAGGCCGCCTCTGCCTCTGAGCTATTCCAGAAGTAGTGAGGAGGCTTTTT
TGGAGGCCTAGGCTTTTGCAAAAAGCTCCCGGGAGCTTGTATATCCATTTTCGGATCTGATCAAGAGACA
GGATGAGGATCGTTTCGCATGATTGAACAAGATGGATTGCACGCAGGTTCTCCGGCCGCTTGGGTGGAGA
GGCTATTCGGCTATGACTGGGCACAACAGACAATCGGCTGCTCTGATGCCGCCGTGTTCCGGCTGTCAGC
GCAGGGGCGCCCGGTTCTTTTTGTCAAGACCGACCTGTCCGGTGCCCTGAATGAACTGCAGGACGAGGCA
GCGCGGCTATCGTGGCTGGCCACGACGGGCGTTCCTTGCGCAGCTGTGCTCGACGTTGTCACTGAAGCGG
GAAGGGACTGGCTGCTATTGGGCGAAGTGCCGGGGCAGGATCTCCTGTCATCTCACCTTGCTCCTGCCGA
GAAAGTATCCATCATGGCTGATGCAATGCGGCGGCTGCATACGCTTGATCCGGCTACCTGCCCATTCGAC
CACCAAGCGAAACATCGCATCGAGCGAGCACGTACTCGGATGGAAGCCGGTCTTGTCGATCAGGATGATC
TGGACGAAGAGCATCAGGGGCTCGCGCCAGCCGAACTGTTCGCCAGGCTCAAGGCGCGCATGCCCGACGG
CGAGGATCTCGTCGTGACCCATGGCGATGCCTGCTTGCCGAATATCATGGTGGAAAATGGCCGCTTTTCT
GGATTCATCGACTGTGGCCGGCTGGGTGTGGCGGACCGCTATCAGGACATAGCGTTGGCTACCCGTGATA
TTGCTGAAGAGCTTGGCGGCGAATGGGCTGACCGCTTCCTCGTGCTTTACGGTATCGCCGCTCCCGATTC
GCAGCGCATCGCCTTCTATCGCCTTCTTGACGAGTTCTTCTGAGCGGGACTCTGGGGTTCGAAATGACCG
ACCAAGCGACGCCCAACCTGCCATCACGAGATTTCGATTCCACCGCCGCCTTCTATGAAAGGTTGGGCTT
CGGAATCGTTTTCCGGGACGCCGGCTGGATGATCCTCCAGCGCGGGGATCTCATGCTGGAGTTCTTCGCC
CACCCCAACTTGTTTATTGCAGCTTATAATGGTTACAAATAAAGCAATAGCATCACAAATTTCACAAATA
AAGCATTTTTTTCACTGCATTCTAGTTGTGGTTTGTCCAAACTCATCAATGTATCTTATCATGTCTGTAT
ACCGTCGACCTCTAGCTAGAGCTTGGCGTAATCATGGTCATAGCTGTTTCCTGTGTGAAATTGTTATCCG
CTCACAATTCCACACAACATACGAGCCGGAAGCATAAAGTGTAAAGCCTGGGGTGCCTAATGAGTGAGCT
AACTCACATTAATTGCGTTGCGCTCACTGCCCGCTTTCCAGTCGGGAAACCTGTCGTGCCAGCTGCATTA
ATGAATCGGCCAACGCGCGGGGAGAGGCGGTTTGCGTATTGGGCGCTCTTCCGCTTCCTCGCTCACTGAC
TCGCTGCGCTCGGTCGTTCGGCTGCGGCGAGCGGTATCAGCTCACTCAAAGGCGGTAATACGGTTATCCA
CAGAATCAGGGGATAACGCAGGAAAGAACATGTGAGCAAAAGGCCAGCAAAAGGCCAGGAACCGTAAAAA
GGCCGCGTTGCTGGCGTTTTTCCATAGGCTCCGCCCCCCTGACGAGCATCACAAAAATCGACGCTCAAGT
CAGAGGTGGCGAAACCCGACAGGACTATAAAGATACCAGGCGTTTCCCCCTGGAAGCTCCCTCGTGCGCT
CTCCTGTTCCGACCCTGCCGCTTACCGGATACCTGTCCGCCTTTCTCCCTTCGGGAAGCGTGGCGCTTTC
TCATAGCTCACGCTGTAGGTATCTCAGTTCGGTGTAGGTCGTTCGCTCCAAGCTGGGCTGTGTGCACGAA
CCCCCCGTTCAGCCCGACCGCTGCGCCTTATCCGGTAACTATCGTCTTGAGTCCAACCCGGTAAGACACG
ACTTATCGCCACTGGCAGCAGCCACTGGTAACAGGATTAGCAGAGCGAGGTATGTAGGCGGTGCTACAGA
GTTCTTGAAGTGGTGGCCTAACTACGGCTACACTAGAAGAACAGTATTTGGTATCTGCGCTCTGCTGAAG
CCAGTTACCTTCGGAAAAAGAGTTGGTAGCTCTTGATCCGGCAAACAAACCACCGCTGGTAGCGGTTTTT
TTGTTTGCAAGCAGCAGATTACGCGCAGAAAAAAAGGATCTCAAGAAGATCCTTTGATCTTTTCTACGGG
GTCTGACGCTCAGTGGAACGAAAACTCACGTTAAGGGATTTTGGTCATGAGATTATCAAAAAGGATCTTC
ACCTAGATCCTTTTAAATTAAAAATGAAGTTTTAAATCAATCTAAAGTATATATGAGTAAACTTGGTCTG
ACAGTTACCAATGCTTAATCAGTGAGGCACCTATCTCAGCGATCTGTCTATTTCGTTCATCCATAGTTGC
CTGACTCCCCGTCGTGTAGATAACTACGATACGGGAGGGCTTACCATCTGGCCCCAGTGCTGCAATGATA
CCGCGAGACCCACGCTCACCGGCTCCAGATTTATCAGCAATAAACCAGCCAGCCGGAAGGGCCGAGCGCA
GAAGTGGTCCTGCAACTTTATCCGCCTCCATCCAGTCTATTAATTGTTGCCGGGAAGCTAGAGTAAGTAG
TTCGCCAGTTAATAGTTTGCGCAACGTTGTTGCCATTGCTACAGGCATCGTGGTGTCACGCTCGTCGTTT
GGTATGGCTTCATTCAGCTCCGGTTCCCAACGATCAAGGCGAGTTACATGATCCCCCATGTTGTGCAAAA
AAGCGGTTAGCTCCTTCGGTCCTCCGATCGTTGTCAGAAGTAAGTTGGCCGCAGTGTTATCACTCATGGT
TATGGCAGCACTGCATAATTCTCTTACTGTCATGCCATCCGTAAGATGCTTTTCTGTGACTGGTGAGTAC
TCAACCAAGTCATTCTGAGAATAGTGTATGCGGCGACCGAGTTGCTCTTGCCCGGCGTCAATACGGGATA
ATACCGCGCCACATAGCAGAACTTTAAAAGTGCTCATCATTGGAAAACGTTCTTCGGGGCGAAAACTCTC
AAGGATCTTACCGCTGTTGAGATCCAGTTCGATGTAACCCACTCGTGCACCCAACTGATCTTCAGCATCT
TTTACTTTCACCAGCGTTTCTGGGTGAGCAAAAACAGGAAGGCAAAATGCCGCAAAAAAGGGAATAAGGG
CGACACGGAAATGTTGAATACTCATACTCTTCCTTTTTCAATATTATTGAAGCATTTATCAGGGTTATTG
TCTCATGAGCGGATACATATTTGAATGTATTTAGAAAAATAAACAAATAGGGGTTCCGCGCACATTTCCC
CGAAAAGTGCCACCTGACGTCGACGGATCGGGAGATCTCCCGATCCCCTATGGTGCACTCTCAGTACAAT
CTGCTCTGATGCCGCATAGTTAAGCCAGTATCTGCTCCCTGCTTGTGTGTTGGAGGTCGCTGAGTAGTGC
GCGAGCAAAATTTAAGCTACAACAAGGCAAGGCTTGACCGACAATTGCATGAAGAATCTGCTTAGGGTTA
GGCGTTTTGCGCTGCTTCGCGATGTACGGGCCAGATATACGCGTTGACATTGATTATTGACTAGTTATTA
ATAGTAATCAATTACGGGGTCATTAGTTCATAGCCCATATATGGAGTTCCGCGTTACATAACTTACGGTA
AATGGCCCGCCTGGCTGACCGCCCAACGACCCCCGCCCATTGACGTCAATAATGACGTATGTTCCCATAG
TAACGCCAATAGGGACTTTCCATTGACGTCAATGGGTGGAGTATTTACGGTAAACTGCCCACTTGGCAGT
ACATCAAGTGTATCATATGCCAAGTACGCCCCCTATTGACGTCAATGACGGTAAATGGCCCGCCTGGCAT
TATGCCCAGTACATGACCTTATGGGACTTTCCTACTTGGCAGTACATCTACGTATTAGTCATCGCTATTA
CCATGGTGATGCGGTTTTGGCAGTACATCAATGGGCGTGGATAGCGGTTTGACTCACGGGGATTTCCAAG
TCTCCACCCCATTGACGTCAATGGGAGTTTGTTTTGGCACCAAAATCAACGGGACTTTCCAAAATGTCGT
AACAACTCCGCCCCATTGACGCAAATGGGCGGTAGGCGTGTACGGTGGGAGGTCTATATAAGCAGAGCTC
TCTGGCTAACTAGAGAACCCACTGCTTACTGGCTTATCGAAATTAATACGACTCACTATAGGGAGACCCA
AGCTG
Features (pLannotate 1.2.2; 22 found; start..end, strand, type, name):
     31..96      +  CDS            3xFLAG: three tandem FLAG® epitope tags, followed by an enterokinase cleavage site
    109..822     +  CDS            mCitrine: mCitrine is a basic (constitutively fluorescent) yellow fluorescent protein published in 2001, derived from Aequorea victoria.
    829..4464    +  CDS            SLC12A2: S12A2_HUMAN - Also known as NKCC1. Experimental evidence at protein level: Swiss-Prot protein existence level 1. Cation-chloride cotransporter which mediates the electroneutral transport of chloride, potassium and/or sodium ions across the membrane. Plays a vital role in the regulation of ionic balance and cell volume. From Homo sapiens (Human).
   4501..4725    +  polyA_signal   bGH poly(A) signal: bovine growth hormone polyadenylation signal
   4729..4750    +  promoter       SV40 promoter (fragment): SV40 enhancer and early promoter
   4771..5199    +  rep_origin     f1 ori (sequence partly withheld): f1 bacteriophage origin of replication; arrow indicates direction of (+) strand synthesis
   5213..5542    +  promoter       SV40 promoter: SV40 enhancer and early promoter
   5609..6400    +  CDS            neo: KKA2_KLEPN - Also known as kan, nptII. Experimental evidence at protein level: Swiss-Prot protein existence level 1. Resistance to kanamycin, neomycin, paromomycin, ribostamycin, butirosin and gentamicin B. From Klebsiella pneumoniae.
   6424..6582    +  CDS            ble (fragment): BLE_KLEPN - Experimental evidence at protein level: Swiss-Prot protein existence level 1. Binding protein with a strong affinity to the bleomycin family of antibiotics. Binds to CL990; an antimitotic-antibiotic compound. From Klebsiella pneumoniae.
   6577..6698    +  polyA_signal   SV40 poly(A) signal: SV40 polyadenylation signal
   6771..6787    -  protein_bind   lac operator: The lac repressor binds to the lac operator to inhibit transcription in E. coli. This inhibition can be relieved by adding lactose or isopropyl-β-D-thiogalactopyranoside (IPTG). lac repressor encoded by lacI
   6795..6825    -  promoter       lac promoter: promoter for the E. coli lac operon
   6840..6861    -  protein_bind   CAP binding site: CAP binding activates transcription in the presence of cAMP. E. coli catabolite activator protein
   6874..6966    -  CDS            lacI (fragment): lac repressor; lacI; The lac repressor binds to the lac operator to inhibit transcription in E. coli. This inhibition can be relieved by adding lactose or isopropyl-β-D-thiogalactopyranoside (IPTG).
   7149..7734    -  rep_origin     ori: high-copy-number ColE1/pMB1/pBR322/pUC origin of replication
   7905..8765    -  CDS            AmpR: β-lactamase; bla; confers resistance to ampicillin, carbenicillin, and related antibiotics
   8766..8870    -  promoter       AmpR promoter: bla
   8929..8981    -  misc_feature   bom (fragment): basis of mobility region from pBR322
   9136..9515    +  enhancer       CMV enhancer: human cytomegalovirus immediate early enhancer
   9516..9719    +  promoter       CMV promoter: human cytomegalovirus (CMV) immediate early promoter
   9715..9748    +  LTR            5' LTR (truncated) (fragment): truncated 5' long terminal repeat (LTR) from HIV-1
   9764..9782    +  promoter       T7 promoter: promoter for bacteriophage T7 RNA polymerase
