[The description below was written by a language model from this plasmid's Addgene catalogue record and pLannotate feature annotations shown in this document.]
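Description:
pcDNA3.1 Flag YFP hNKCC1 N-terminus T,S mutations (NT51) is a mammalian expression plasmid of about 9.8 kb built on the pcDNA3.1 neo backbone. It is propagated in E. coli through a high-copy ColE1/pUC-type origin with ampicillin selection (AmpR), and it also carries an f1 origin. For selection in mammalian cells, an SV40 enhancer/early promoter drives the neomycin phosphotransferase gene, terminated by an SV40 polyadenylation signal, which allows G418 selection of stable transfectants. Small annotated fragments (ble, lacI, bom, a truncated HIV-1 LTR match next to the CMV promoter) appear to be backbone remnants or short similarity hits rather than functional parts.

The expression cassette uses the CMV immediate-early enhancer and promoter, followed by a T7 promoter, to transcribe a single fusion reading frame ending at the bovine growth hormone polyadenylation signal. This frame encodes a 3xFLAG epitope, a yellow fluorescent protein, and human NKCC1 (SLC12A2), the Na-K-Cl cotransporter involved in ionic balance and cell volume regulation. The catalogue lists the fluorescent protein as mVenus, whereas the automated annotation calls it mCitrine; these are closely related YFP variants, and the record does not resolve the difference. The NKCC1 cDNA is synthetic and was designed with convenient restriction sites for cassette-style modification. The insert sits between NheI and PmeI sites.

NT51 derives from the wild-type NT17 construct and carries seventeen substitutions of serine and threonine residues in the cytoplasmic N-terminus, spanning positions 150 to 276. The record does not state a specific purpose beyond expressing this mutant in mammalian cells. The tags allow immunodetection and fluorescence-based visualisation of the transporter.
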