Addgene plasmid #49061: pcDNA3.1 Flag YFP hNKCC1 N-terminus T,S mutations (NT51)
Purpose: Expresses human NKCC1 mutated Ser and Thr residues in the N-terminus and an N-terminal 3xFLAG-YFP tag in mammalian cells. cDNA is synthetic, containing convenient restriction sites.
Depositing lab: Biff Forbush. Depositing organization: Yale University. Publication: Functional Expression of Human NKCC1 from a Synthetic Cassette-Based cDNA: Introduction of Extracellular Epitope Tags and Removal of Cysteines. Somasekharan S, Monette MY, Forbush B. PLoS One. 2013 Dec 5;8(12):e82060. doi: 10.1371/journal.pone.0082060. PubMed 24339991.
Backbone
  Vector backbone: pcDNA3.1 neo
  Backbone manufacturer: Life Technologies
  Backbone size w/o insert (bp): 5316
  Vector type: Mammalian Expression
  Selectable markers: Neomycin (select with G418)
Growth in bacteria
  Bacterial resistance: Ampicillin, 100 μg/mL
  Growth temperature: 37°C
  Growth strain: DH5alpha
  Copy number: High Copy
Gene/Insert
  Gene/Insert name: human NKCC1 (synthetic) (alt names: Slc12A2 (synthetic); Na-K-Cl cotransporter)
  Species: H. sapiens (human), Synthetic
  Insert size (bp): 4479
  Mutation: S150N, S155Q, S170Q, T177A, S183R, S193E, T203A, T205A, T207Q, T212A, T217A, T230A, S242N, T266A, T268Q, T274E, T276R in hNKCC1 in NT17
  Entrez Gene: SLC12A2 (a.k.a. BSC, BSC-2, BSC2, CCC1, KILQS, NKCC1, PPP1R141)
  Promoter: CMV
  Tag / fusion protein: 3x Flag (N terminal on insert); mVenus (N terminal on insert)
  Cloning method: Restriction Enzyme; 5′ cloning site NheI (not destroyed); 3′ cloning site PmeI (not destroyed)
  Sequencing primers: 5′ CMV-F; 3′ BGH-rev
Terms and licenses: Academic/Nonprofit Terms; Industry Terms: Not Available to Industry
Depositor comments: Plasmid constructed from pcDNA3.1 Flag YFP hNKCC1 WT (NT17). See Addgene plasmid# 49085 (http://www.addgene.org/49085/) for plasmid map of wild-type construct. This plasmid has also been described in Monette et al., J Biol Chem. 2014 Jan 22 (https://www.ncbi.nlm.nih.gov/pubmed/24451383)
How to cite: pcDNA3.1 Flag YFP hNKCC1 N-terminus T,S mutations (NT51) was a gift from Biff Forbush (Addgene plasmid # 49061 ; http://n2t.net/addgene:49061 ; RRID:Addgene_49061)
