>Addgene plasmid #49061 | pcDNA3.1 Flag YFP hNKCC1 N-terminus T,S mutations (NT51) | addgene partial sequence | sequence record 73516 | EGFP-C 5'-CATGGTCCTGCTGGAGTTCGTG-3'
AGGGTGACCTGGAGCCGAGGCCCACGGCTCCTAGCTCCGGCGCGCCAGGCCTCGCCGGAGTCGGCGAAAC
GCCGAGCGCCGCTGCGCTGGCCGCAGCCAGGGTGGAACTGCCCGGAACCGCTGTGCCCTCGGTGCCGGAG
GATGCTGCGCCCGCGAGCCGGGACGGGGGCGGGGTCCGCGATGAGGGACCAGCCGCCGCCGGTGACGGCC
TGGGCAGACCCTTGGGGCCTACCCCGAGCCAGAGCCGTTTCCAGGTGGACCTCGTTTCCGAGAACGCAGG
GCGGGCTGCTGCTGCGGCGGCGGCGGCTGCTGCGGCCGCCGCCGCTGCTGGTGCCGGGGCGGGGGCCAAG
CAGACTCCTGCCGACGGGGAAGCCAGCGGCGAGAGCGAGCCAGCTAAAGGCAGCGAGGAAGCCAAAGGCC
GCTTCCGCGTTAACTTCGTAGATCCTGCTGCCAGCAATTCCGCAGAAGATCAGCTGTCAGATGCCGCCGG
GGTCGGAGTCGATGGACCCAACGTGCAGTTCCAGAACGGCGGGGACGCTGTACTGAGCGAGGGCCGTAGC
CTCCATTCCGGTGGCGGCGGCGGCGAGGGCCACCACCAGCACTACTATTATGATGCTCACGCTAACCAGT
ACTATCTGCGCGCTTTCGGCCACAACGCTATGGACGCGGTACCCAGGATCGACCACTACCGGCACGCTGC
CGCGCAGCTCGGCGAGAAGCTGCTCCGGCCTAATCTGGCCGAGCTGCATGACGAGCTGGAAAAGGAACCT
TTTGAGGATGGCTTTGCAAATGGGGAAGAATCTGCTCCACAGCGTGATGCTGTGGTCGAGTACCGTGCCG
AAAGTAAAGGAGTCGTGAAGTTTGGCTGGATCAAGGGTGTGCTAGTACGTTGTATGTTAAACATTTGGGG
