>Addgene plasmid #49061 | pcDNA3.1 Flag YFP hNKCC1 N-terminus T,S mutations (NT51) | addgene partial sequence | sequence record 73572 | BGH-rev
ATTATGAATAGAAGGTAAGGACACTCTGATGATTCCCACGAACTAGTAGGATTGGTGGTAGATCCTTAGA
TAGTGCTTCTAACCATGCCATGTAGAGAGCACTAGAAACGGCACCCTTTCGTGCGACCGGTAAACTCATC
ACAATAATGTTAGCTGTGCTTGAATGTTCCTTTAATAACTCATTTAACCTGATCTGCCGGTATGTCTTGG
TCTTATACAGCTCCAATTCATTATCTGTTATTCGCCAGGGTTCATCTTCTTTCATTTTATCTGCGATATC
TTGCTCTTTATCATCTTCGTGAAGTCTGTATGGCTCAATGATTTCCTCGAAAGCTATAATGTTTTCTTTC
TTTGGTTTGGTATTGATGTCTCCTAGAACCATGATGTCAGAAAAATCGATTCTGAACTTGCTCAGTAAAG
TAGCCATCGCTCTCCGGTCATGGTCTATTCTGTTTATCTTTCCACCAATGAATACTCTGATCTTACAGTC
TTTCCATTTTTTCTTGGTCGTCAGAAGGTAAGGTATCAATAAGGTCAGACCTCCGTCATCAAAAAGCCAC
CAGACATCAATAGTATTCTTTCCTTGTTTTTTCTGAAACTGTGTACTAGCTTCAAGAAGCTTTTGGTCAG
CTACATTCAAAGGCACAATAGGGCCTTTGGATTCTTTTTTCAACAGTGGTTGAGTTGCAGTCTTGCCATC
TTCTTCCTCGACTTTATGGGTAATTGGTTTTTCACTGAGGGGTTTCGAAGTATCTAAATCGGACTTTTTA
CTATATTCCACACTTACTACGACATCCTTGGTGCCAGGAGATTTCTCTTGTGATGACAATAATTCTTCTT
GTCCCTGCAGGTGACTAATATCCAGACCTTCTTTTAGGCGAATAACCACTACGCCATATTGTATGTCAAA
AGCATCGTGAAATAAGTTTATGTACATATCCACATCCCTCATATCTGCTTGCAACCAATCTTTCTTAAAT
CCA
